>Addgene plasmid #186561 | pBS10-riboE-dddAI | addgene full sequence | sequence record 367516 | Addgene NGS Result
GGTCGAGGTGGCCCGGCTCCATGCACCGCGACGCAACGCGGGGAGGCAGACAAGGTATAGGGCGGCGCCT
ACAATCCATGCCAACCCGTTCCATGTGCTCGCCGAGGCGGCATAAATCGCCGTGACGATCAGCGGTCCAA
TGATCGAAGTTAGGCTGGTAAGAGCCGCGAGCGATCCTTGAAGCTGTCCCTGATGGTCGTCATCTACCTG
CCTGGACAGCATGGCCTGCAACGCGGGCATCCCGATGCCGCCGGAAGCGAGAAGAATCATAATGGGGAAG
GCCATCCAGCCTCGCGTCGCGAACGCCAGCAAGACGTAGCCCAGCGCGTCGGCCGAATTTTGCAAAAAGT
TGTTGACTTTATCTACAAGGTGTGGCATAATGTGTGTCTCGAGATACGACTCACTATAGGTACCGGTGAT
ACCAGCATCGTCTTGATGCCCTTGGCAGCACCCTGCTAAGGAGGTAACAACAAGATGATGTACGCAGACG
ATTTCGACGGCGAAATTGAGATCGATGAGGTTGATAGCTTGGTCGAGTTCCTCAGCAGAAGACCTGCATT
TGACGCAAATAATTTTGTTTTGACGTTTGAGGAAAGTGGTTTTCCTCAATTGAATATTTTTGCAAAAAAC
GATATCGCCGTTGTTTATTATATGGACATCGGCGAGAATTTCGTTTCGAAAGGCAATTCTGCGTCAGGTG
GTACGGAGAAGTTTTACGAGAATAAGCTTGGCGGGGAAGTAGACCTGTCGAAAGATTGCGTTGTGAGTAA
AGAGCAAATGATTGAAGCGGCAAAGCAGTTTTTTGCTACGAAGCAACGGCCCGAGCAACTGACATGGAGC
GAGTTGTGAGAGCTCGGCTGCTAACAAAGCCCGAAAGGAAGCTGAGTTGGCTGCTGCCACCGCTGAGCAA
TAACTAGCATAACCCCTTGGGGCCTCTAAACGGGTCTTGAGGGGTTTTTTGGTCGACGCTCTCCCTTATG
CGACTCCTGCATTAGGAAGCAGCCCAGTAGTAGGTTGAGGCCGTTGAGCACCGCCGCCGCAAGGAATGGT
GCATGCAAGGAGATGGCGCCCAACAGTCCCCCGGCCACGGGGCCTGCCACCATACCCACGCCGAAACAAG
CGCTCATGAGCCCGAAGTGGCGAGCCCGATCTTCCCCATCGGTGATGTCGGCGATATAGGCGCCAGCAAC
CGCACCTGTGGCGCCGGTGATGCCGGCCACGATGCGTCCGGCGTAGAGGATCCACAGGACGGGTGTGGTC
GCCATGATCGCGTAGTCGATAGTGGCTCCAAGTAGCGAAGCGAGCAGGACTGGGCGGCGGCCAAAGCGGT
CGGACAGTGCTCCGAGAACGGGTGCGCATAGAAATTGCATCAACGCATATAGCGCTAGCAGCACGCCATA
GTGACTGGCGATGCTGTCGGAATGGACGATATCCCGCAAGAGGCCCGGCAGTACCGGCATAACCAAGCCT
ATGCCTACAGCATCCAGGGTGACGGTGCCGAGGATGACGATGAGCGCATTGTTAGATTTCATACACGGTG
CCTGACTGCGTTAGCAATTTAACTGTGATAAACTACCGCATTAAAGCTTATCGATGATAAGCTGTCAAAC
ATGAGAATTACAACTTATATCGTATGGGGCTGACTTCAGGTGCTACATTTGAAGAGATAAATTGCACTGA
AATCTAGAAATATTTTATCTGATTAATAAGATGATCTTCTTGAGATCGTTTTGGTCTGCGCGTAATCTCT
TGCTCTGAAAACGAAAAAACCGCCTTGCAGGGCGGTTTTTCGAAGGTTCTCTGAGCTACCAACTCTTTGA
ACCGAGGTAACTGGCTTGGAGGAGCGCAGTCACCAAAACTTGTCCTTTCAGTTTAGCCTTAACCGGCGCA
TGACTTCAAGACTAACTCCTCTAAATCAATTACCAGTGGCTGCTGCCAGTGGTGCTTTTGCATGTCTTTC
CGGGTTGGACTCAAGACGATAGTTACCGGATAAGGCGCAGCGGTCGGACTGAACGGGGGGTTCGTGCATA
CAGTCCAGCTTGGAGCGAACTGCCTACCCGGAACTGAGTGTCAGGCGTGGAATGAGACAAACGCGGCCAT
AACAGCGGAATGACACCGGTAAACCGAAAGGCAGGAACAGGAGAGCGCACGAGGGAGCCGCCAGGGGGAA
ACGCCTGGTATCTTTATAGTCCTGTCGGGTTTCGCCACCACTGATTTGAGCGTCAGATTTCGTGATGCTT
GTCAGGGGGGCGGAGCCTATGGAAAAACGGCTTTGCCGCGGATGTATGCTATACGAAGTTATGCGATCGC
CTCTCGCCTGTCCCCTCAGTTCAGTAATTTCCTGCATTTGCCTGTTTCCAGTCGGTAGATATTCCACAAA
ACAGCAGGGAAGCAGCGCTTTTCCGCTGCATAACCCTGCTTCGGGGTCATTATAGCGATTTTTTCGGTAT
ATCCATCCTTTTTCGCACGATATACAGGATTTTGCCAAAGGGTTCGTGTAGACTTTCCTTGGTGTATCCA
ACGGCGTCAGCCGGGCAGGATAGGTGAAGTAGGCCCACCCGCGAGCGGGTGTTCCTTCTTCACTGTCCCT
TATTCGCACCTGGCGGTGCTCAACGGGAATCCTGCTCTGCGAGGCTGGCCGGCTACCGCCGGCGTAACAG
ATGAGGGCAAGCGGCGGAGAATTACAACTTATATCGTATGGGGCTGACTTCAGGTGCTACATTTGAAGAG
ATAAATTGCACTGAAACCGCGGCCCTCTCACTTCCCTGTTAAGTATCTTCCTGGCATCTTCCAGGAAATC
TCCGCCCCGTTCGTAAGCCATTTCCGCTCGCCGCAGTCGAACGACCGAGCGTAGCGAGTCAGTGAGCGAG
GAAGCGGAATATATCCTGTATCACATATTCTGCTGACGCACCGGTGCAGCCTTTTTTCTCCTGCCACATG
AAGCACTTCACTGACACCCTCATCAGTGCCAACATAGTAAGCCAGTATACACTCCGCTAGCGCTGATGTC
CGGCGGTGCTTTTGCCGTTACGCACCACCCCGTCAGTAGCTGAACAGGAGGGACAGCTGATAGAAACAGA
AGCCACTGGAGCACCTCAAAAACACCATCATACACTAAATCAGTAAGTTGGCAGCATCACCCGACGCACT
TTGCGCCGAATAAATACCTGTGACGGAAGATCACTTCGCAGAATAAATAAATCCTGGTGTCCCTGTTGAT
ACCGGGAAGCCCTGGGCCAACTTTTGGCGAAAATGAGACGTTGATCGGCACGTAAGAGGTTCCAACTTTC
ACCATAATGAAATAAGATCACTACCGGGCGTATTTTTTGAGTTATCGAGATTTTCAGGAGCTAAGGAAGC
TAAAATGGAGAAAAAAATCACTGGATATACCACCGTTGATATATCCCAATGGCATCGTAAAGAACATTTT
GAGGCATTTCAGTCAGTTGCTCAATGTACCTATAACCAGACCGTTCAGCTGGATATTACGGCCTTTTTAA
AGACCGTAAAGAAAAATAAGCACAAGTTTTATCCGGCCTTTATTCACATTCTTGCCCGCCTGATGAATGC
TCATCCGGAATTCCGTATGGCAATGAAAGACGGTGAGCTGGTGATATGGGATAGTGTTCACCCTTGTTAC
ACCGTTTTCCATGAGCAAACTGAAACGTTTTCATCGCTCTGGAGTGAATACCACGACGATTTCCGGCAGT
TTCTACACATATATTCGCAAGATGTGGCGTGTTACGGTGAAAACCTGGCCTATTTCCCTAAAGGGTTTAT
TGAGAATATGTTTTTCGTCTCAGCCAATCCCTGGGTGAGTTTCACCAGTTTTGATTTAAACGTGGCCAAT
ATGGACAACTTCTTCGCCCCCGTTTTCACCATGGGCAAATATTATACGCAAGGCGACAAGGTGCTGATGC
CGCTGGCGATTCAGGTTCATCATGCCGTTTGTGATGGCTTCCATGTCGGCAGAATGCTTAATGAATTACA
ACAGTACTGCGATGAGTGGCAGGGCGGGGCGTAATTTTTTTAAGGCAGTTATTGGTGCCCTTAAACGCCT
GGTTGCTACGCCTGAATAAGTGATAATAAGCGGATGAATGGCAGAAATTCGAAAGCAAATTCGACCCGGT
CGTCGGTTCAGGGCAGGGTCGTTAAATAGCCGCTTATGTCTATTGCTGGTTTACCGGTTTATTGACTACC
GGAAGCAGTGTGACCGTGTGCTTCTCAAATGCCTGAGGCCAGTTTGCTCAGGCTCTCCCCGTGGAGGTAA
TAATTGACGATATGATCATTTATTCTGCCTCCCAGAGCCTGATAAAAACGGTTAGCGCTTCGTTAATACA
GATGTAGGTGTTCCACAGGGTAGCCAGCAGCATCCTGCGATGCAGATCCGGAACATAATGGTGCAGGGCG
CTTGTTTCGGCGTGGGTATGGTGGCAGGCCCCGTGGCCGGGGGACTGTTGGGCGCTGCCGGCACCTGTCC
TACGAGTTGCATGATAAAGAAGACAGTCATAAGTGCGGCGACGATAGTCATGCCCCGCGCCCACCGGAAG
GAGCTACCGGCAGCGGTGCGGACTGTTGTAACTCAGAATAAGAAATGAGGCCGCTCATGGCGTTGACTCT
CAGTCATAGTATCGTGGTATCACCGGTTGGTTCCACTCTCTGTTGCGGGCAACTTCAGCAGCACGTAGGG
GACTTCCGCGTTTCCAGACTTTACGAAACACGGAAACCGAAGACCATTCATGTTGTTGCTCAGGTCGCAG
ACGTTTTGCAGCAGCAGTCGCTTCACGTTCGCTCGCGTATCGGTGATTCATTCTGCTAACCAGTAAGGCA
ACCCCGCCAGCCTAGCCGGGTCCTCAACGACAGGAGCACGATCATGCGCACCCGTGGCCAGGACCCAACG
CTGCCCGACTTTAAACGTGGATCATTTTCTTTAAATTTATGCTGACGACCTTTGAATTTGCCTTTTTTCT
TAGCAATTTCGATTCCTTGTGCCTGACGTTCCTTAATTTTTTTTCGTTCTGATTCTGCTTGATACTTGTA
CAATTCAATGACAAGGCTATTAATCAAACGCCTTAAATTTTCATCTTCAATACCATTCATTGAGGGTAAA
TTTAAGACTTCCAGGGTTGCCCCCTTAATTTGAATTTGATTCATCAATTCTGTTAATTCTTTATTATTTC
GTCCTAATCGATCTAATTCAGTAACAATAACAATATCCCCTTCACGAATATAGTTAAGCATAGCTTGTAA
TTGTGGGCGTTCGACCGATTGACCGCTTAATTTGTCTGAAAAGACCTTAGAAACGCCCTGTAACGCTTGT
AATTGCCGATCTAAGTTCTGTTCTTTGCTACTGACACGTGCATAACCAATTTTAGCCATTTTCAACCAAC
CTCTAAAATTCTCTCGGTTGCAATAACCAATCAGCAATATCTACTTTTTCAATTTCAAATTGCTTATCAG
AAATTGTCTTTTCGTAAGCGATAAAATCTTGCGCATATTGTTGCTCATTAAAAATAGCCACCACTTCGTC
ATTTTCTAAAACTCGATAAATAAATTTTTTCATTTTACTCCTCCTATTATGCCCAACTTAAATGACCTAT
TCACCAAGTCAATTATACTGCTAAAATCATATTAGGACAAATAGGTATACTCTATTGACCTATAAATGAT
AGCAACTTAAAAGATCAAGTGTTCGCTTCGCTCTCACTGCCCCTCGACGTTTTAGTAGCCTTTCCCTCAC
TTCGTTCAGTCCAAGCCAACTAAAAGTTTTCGGGCTACTCTCTCCTTCTCCCCCTAATAATTAATTAAAA
TCTTACTCTGTATATTTCTGCTAATCATTCACTAAACAGCAAAGAAAAACAAACACGTATCATAGATATA
AATGTAATGGCATAGTGCGGGTTTTATTTTCAGCCTGTATCGTAGCTAAACAAATCGAGTTGTGGGTCCG
TTTTGGGGCGTTCTGCCAATTTGTTTAGAGTTTCTTGAATAAATGTACGTTCTAAATTAAACGAAGCTGT
CAGCGCCTTTATATAGCTTTCTCGTTCTTCTTTTTTTAATTTAATGATCGATAGCAACAATGATTTAACA
CTAGCAAGTTGAATGCCACCATTTCTTCCTGGTTTAATCTTAAAGAAAATTTCCTGATTCGCCTTCAGTA
CCTTCAGCAATTTATCTAATGTCCGTTCAGGAATGCCTAGCACTTCTCTAATCTCTTTTTTGGTCGTCGC
TAAATAAGGCTTGTATACATCGCTTTTTTCGCTAATATAAGCCATTAAATCTTCTTTCCATTCTGACAAA
TGAACACGTTGACGTTCGCTTCTTTTTTTCTTGAATTTAAACCACCCTTGACGGACAAATAAATCTTTAC
TGGTTAAATCACTTGATACCCAAGCTTTGCAAAGAATGGTAATGTATTCCCTATTAGCCCCTTGATAGTT
TTCTGAATAGGCACTTCTAACAATTTTGATTACTTCTTTTTCTTCTAAGGGTTGATCTAATCGATTATTA
AACTCAAACATATTATATTCGCACGTTTCGATTGAATAGCCTGAACTAAAGTAGGCTAAAGAGAGGGTAA
ACATAACGCTATTGCGCCCTACTAAACCCTTTTCTCCTGAAAATTTCGTTTCGTGCAATAAGAGATTAAA
CCAGGGTTCATCTACTTGTTTTTTGCCTTCTGTACCGCTTAAAACCGTTAGACTTGAACGAGTAAAGCCC
TTATTATCTGTTTGTTTGAAAGACCAATCTTGCCATTCTTTGAAAGAATAACGGTAATTGGGATCAAAAA
ATTCTACATTGTCCGTTCTTGGTATACGAGCAATCCCAAAATGATTGCACGTTAGATCAACTGGCAAAGA
CTTTCCAAAATATTCTCGGATATTTTGCGAGATTATTTTGGCTGCTTTGACAGATTTAAATTCTGATTTT
GAAGTCACATAGACTGGCGTTTCTAAAACAAAATATGCTTGATAACCTTTATCAGATTTGATAATTAACG
TAGGCATAAAACCTAAATCAATAGCTGTTGTTAAAATATCGCTTGCTGAAATAGTTTCTTTTTCCGTGTG
AATATCAAAATCAATAAAGAAGGTATTGATTTGTCTTAAATTGTTTTCAGAATGTCCTTTAGTGTATGAA
CGGTTTTCGTCTGCATACGTACCATAACGATAAACGTTTGGTGTCCAATGCGTAAATGTATCTTGATTTT
CGTGAATCGCTTCTTCGGAAGTCAGAACAACGCCACGTCCGCCAATCATGCTTTTTTTTGAGCGATACGC
AAAAATAGCCCCTTTACTTTTACCTGGCTTGGTAGTGATTGAGCGAATTTTACTATTTTTAAATTTGTAC
TTTAACAAGCCGTCATGAAGCACAGTTTCTACAACAAAAGGGATATTCATTCAGCTGTTCTCCTTTCTTA
CGAAAATTAATTAGTTAGAAGCTACGATCAAAGTTGAATCACAACAAAAAAGGCAATCAACTAAGTTTTT
CTTAATTGATTGCCTGGTATCTTCTTAAAGACTTGAAATCCCCTCAAAAACCCGATATAATGGGTTTACA
GATATTTAAGTATCTGATTAATAAAGTAATTAAATACTTTACCAAATTTTGGGTCTCGACTTCTTTAATT
GATTGGTGGTAATCAATTAAGGCTCGCAGTTAAAGTTTCTCAGGCTTTAACTGGTCGTGGCTCTTTTTTT
GTATTCTTTATTCAGTTCGTTGTTTCGTTATATCTAGTATATCGCTTTTTAAAAAAATAAGCAATGATTT
CGTGCATTATTCACACGAAATCATTGCTTTTTTCTTCTTCCATTTCTAACTCCAATGTTACTTGTTCTGT
TTCTGGTTCTGGTTCTGTTGGCTCATTTGGGATTAAATCCACTACTAGCGTTGAGTTAGTTCCGTCTCTA
ATAGCCGGTTAAGTAATAGCCGGTTAAGTGGTCAAACTTTGGGAAAATCTCAACCCGCATTAAGTTTTGA
TGCCATGACAATCGTTGGAAATTTGAACAAAACTAATGCTAAAAAGCTATCTGACTTTATGAGTGTAGAG
CCACAAATACGACTTTGGGATATACTTCAAACAAAGTTTAAAGCTAAGGCACTTCAAGAAAAAGTTTATA
TCGAATATGACAAAGTAAAAGCAGATACTTGGGATAGACGTAATATGCGTGTTGAATTTAATCCCAATAA
ACTCACACATGAAGAAATGATTTGGTTAAAACAAAATATTATCGACTACATGGAAGATGACGGTTTTACA
AGATTAGACTTAGCTTTTGATTTTGAAGATGATTTGAGCGATTACTATGCAATGACTGATAAAGCAGTTA
AGAAAACTGTTTTTTATGGTCGTAATGGCAAGCCAGAAACAAAATATTTTGGTGTCCGTGATAGTGATAG
ATTTATTAGAATTTATAATAAAAAACAAGAACGTAAAGATAACGCAGATGTTGAAGTTGTGTCTGAACAT
TTATGGCGTGTAGAAGTTGAATTAAAAAGAGATATGGTTGATTACTGGAATGATTGTTTTAATGATTTAC
ACATCTTGAAACCTGCGTGGGCTACTTTAGAAAAAATTAATGAGCAAGCTATGGTTTATACTTTGTTGCA
TGAAGAAAGTATGTGGGGAAAGCTAAGTAAGAATACTAAGACTAAATTTAAAAAATTGATTAGAGAAATA
TCTCCAATTGATTTAACGGAATTAATGAAATCGACTTTAAAAGCGAACGAAAAACAATTGCAAAAGCAGA
TTGATTTTTGGCAACGTGAATTTAGGTTTTGGAAGTAAAATAAGTTTTATTTGATAAAAATTGCTAATTC
AGTATAATTAATATTTACGAGGTGACATAACGTATGAAAAAATCAGAGGATTATTCCTCCTAAATATAAA
AATTTAAAATTTAGGAGGAAGTTATATATGGCTAAAATGAGAATATCACCGGAATTGAAAAAACTGATCG
AAGAATACCGCTGCGTAAAAGATACGGAAGGAATGTCTCCTGCTAAGGTATATAAGCTGGTGGGAGAAAA
TGAAATCCTATATTTAAAAATGACGGACAGCCGGTATAAAGGGACCACCTATGATGTGGAACGGGAAAAG
GACATGATGCTATGGCTGGAAGGAAAGCTGCCTGTTCCAAAGGTCCTGCACTTTGAACGGCATGATGGCT
GGAGCAATCTGCTCATGAGTGAGGCCGATGGCGTCCTTTGCTCGGAAGGGTATGAAGATGAACAAAGCCC
TGAAAAGACTATCGAGCTGTATGCGGAGTGCATCAGGCTCTTTCACTCCATCGACATATCGGATTGTCCC
TATACGAATAGCTTAGACGGCCGCTTAGCCGAATTGGATTACTTACTGAATAACGATCTGGCCGATGTGG
ATTGCGAAAACTGGGAAGAAGACACTCCATTTAAAGATCCGCGCGAGCTGTATGATTTTTTAAAGACGGA
AAAGCCCGAAGAGGAACTTGTCTTTTCCCACGGCGACCTGGGAGACAGCAACATCTTTGTGAAAGATGGC
AAAGTAAGTGGCTTTATTGATCTTGGGAGAAGCGGCAGGGCGGACAAGTGGTATGACATTGCCTTCTGCG
TCCGGTCGATCAGGGAGGATATCGGGGAAGAACAGTATGTCGAGCTATTTTTTGACTTACTGGGGATCAA
GCCTGATTGGGAGAAAATAAAATATTATATTTTACTGGATGAATTGTTTTAGTACCGAGTAGTTTTTAGA
TTTTGAAAGTGAATTTAATTTTATACACGTAAGTGATCATAAAATTTATGAACGTATAACAACCACATTT
TTTGGTTGCTTGTGGTTTTGATTTTGAATTTGGTTTTGAACTTATGGACTGATTTATTCAGTCCATTTTT
TGTGCTTGCACAAAAACTAGCCTCGCAGAGCACACGCATTAATGACTTATGAAACGTAGTAAATAAGTCT
AGTGTGTTATACTTTACTTGGAAGATGCACCGAATAAAAAATATTGAAGAACAACTAGCAAAAGATTTTA
AAGAGTTATTTTATTTTAAGTCTTTATAACATGAGTGAAGCGAATTTTTAAATTTCGATAGAAATTTTTA
CATCAAAAAGCCCCCTGTCAAAATTGACGAAGGGGGTTTTTTGGCGCACGCTTTTCGTTAGAAATATACA
AGATTGAAAATCGTGTATAAGTGCGCCCTTTGTTTTGAACTTAGCACGTTACATCAATTTTTTAAAATGA
TGTATAAGTGCGCCCTTTTAAATTTTGAGTGATTATATTTTTTGAGTTAGAAAAAGGGATTGGGAAAATT
TCCCAAAATAATTTAAAAAATAAGCAAAAATTTTCGATAGAGAATGTGCTATTTTTTGTCAAAGGTGTAT
ACCTTGACTGTGCTTGCTGTTACATTAAGTTTATTTTTAAGTTATTAAAAAAGAAATAGCTTTTAAAGTT
TGGCTCGCTGTCGCTTTATAAAGCTGATTGACTTTTGATTGCAAACTACTTAAAGAAAACAAACTCGGAC
TATTCGTTTTCTTCTCTTTGGTTTGAACATCAGCAATTATCCCCTCTTGATTGCCTATTTTAGCTTGTTT
AGAAGAAACAAAAGCTAAAAGCTCCTCTTGGGTTTTAAAACGCTGTGTGGGGCTTAGAACGCCCTTAAAC
GACCCTTGGTTTACTTTTATACTAGCTTCCACCTCGAAAAAAGGTTCTTTTTTAAAATTCTCTATGGCTT
CCTGGCGCTGAAAAATAAGGTATAAGGTGGGCGTTTGAACACGTCCTAGTGAAAATGTACCTTGTACGCC
CTTCTGTTGTAAATTTAACGTATACAAAGGGCTTGCGTTCATGCCGATCAACCAATCGGCAATTTGGCGT
GTTTGCGCTTCTTGATAAAAGGGATAGTAATTCATTCCAGGTTGCAAATTTTGAAAACCGCTTCGGATTA
CATCTTTTTCTAAGCTATTGATCCATAGTCTTTTAAATGTTTTATCTTTTGAAAAGGCATTTGCTTTATG
GATAATCGACCAGGCGATATTTTCACCTTCTCTGTCGCTATCTGTTGCAACAATAATTGTATTTGCCTTT
TTGAGAAGTTCTGCAACAATTTTAAACTGCTTTCCCTTATCTTTTGCAACTTCAAAATCGTATCGATCAG
GAAAAATCGGCAAAGATTCAAGTTTCCAATTTTGCCACTTTTCGTCATAATGACCTGGTTCTGCTAATTC
CACTAAATGCCCAAAACCAAAGGTGATAAACGTTTCATCTGTAAATAGTGGGTCTTTGATCTCAAAATAA
CCGTCTTTTTTGGTGCTTTGTTTTAAAGCACTTGCGTAGGCTAATGCCTGGCTTGGTTTTTCAGCTAAAA
TAACCGTACTCATTAACTATCCCTCTTTTCATTGTTTTTTCTTTGATCGACTGTCACGTTATATCTTGCT
CGATACCTTCTAAACGTTCGGCGATTGATTCCAGTTTGTTCTTCAACTTCTTTATCGGATAAACCATTCA
AAAACAAATCGAAAGCCGAGATGCGCCGCGTGCGGCTGCTGGAGATGGCGGACGCGATGGATATGTTCTG
CCAAGGGTTGGTTTGCGCATTCACAGTTCTCCGCAAGAATTGATTGGCTCCAATTCTTGGAGTGGTGAAT
CCGTTAGCGAGGTGCCGCCGGCTTCCATTCA
Features (pLannotate 1.2.2; 22 found; start..end, strand, type, name):
    478..846     +  CDS            dddI: DDDI_BURC1 - Experimental evidence at protein level: Swiss-Prot protein existence level 1. Immunity protein component of a toxin-immunity protein module, which functions as a cellular contact-dependent growth inhibition (CDI) system. CDI modules allow bacteria to communicate with and inhibit the growth of closely related neighboring bacteria in a contact-dependent fashion. Bacteria that have this module inhibit or kill bacteria without it, giving them a growth advantage. Specifically inhibits the toxic activity of cognate toxin DddA (C-terminal 163 residue fragment) upon expression in E.coli.
    857..906     +  CDS            SET1 (fragment): solubility-enhancement tag derived from T7 phage gene 10B
    914..961     +  terminator     T7 terminator: transcription terminator for bacteriophage T7 RNA polymerase
    961..1532    -  CDS            TcR (fragment): tetracycline efflux protein; tet; confers resistance to tetracycline
   1580..1608    -  promoter       tet promoter: E. coli promoter for tetracycline efflux protein gene
   1720..2265    +  rep_origin     p15A ori: Plasmids containing the medium-copy-number p15A origin of replication can be propagated in E. coli cells that contain a second plasmid with the ColE1 origin.
   2282..2302    -  protein_bind   lox66 (fragment): Right element (RE) mutant of loxP (Araki et al., 2010). Cre-mediated recombination occurs in the 8-bp core sequence (GCATACAT). Cre recombinase
   2533..2642    +  oriT           oriT: incP origin of transfer
   2824..2879    +  rep_origin     RSF ori (fragment): Plasmids containing the RSF 1030 origin of replication can be propagated in E. coli cells that contain additional plasmids with compatible origins.
   2998..3141    -  mobile_element IS1 (fragment): prokaryotic transposable element IS1
   3262..3364    +  promoter       cat promoter: promoter of the E. coli cat gene encoding chloramphenicol acetyltransferase
   3365..4024    +  CDS            CmR: chloramphenicol acetyltransferase; cat; confers resistance to chloramphenicol
   4323..4421    -  CDS            YPB2_ECOLX (fragment): Protein predicted: Swiss-Prot protein existence level 4. From Escherichia coli.
   4408..4465    +  CDS            TcR (fragment): tetracycline efflux protein; tet; confers resistance to tetracycline
   4462..4555    -  CDS            TcR (fragment): tetracycline efflux protein; tet; confers resistance to tetracycline
   4691..4816    +  CDS            YPB1_ECOLX (fragment): Protein predicted: Swiss-Prot protein existence level 4. From Escherichia coli.
   5913..7400    -  CDS            repR: REPR_STRAG - Protein predicted: Swiss-Prot protein existence level 4. Essential for replication. From Streptococcus agalactiae.
   7557..7684    +  ncRNA          Plasmid RNAIII: Accession: RF00235 - Plasmid RNAIII
   7784..7900    -  CDS            copR (fragment): COPR_STRAG - Protein predicted: Swiss-Prot protein existence level 4. Involved in copy control of plasmid pIP501. From Streptococcus agalactiae.
   7907..8785    +  CDS            repD (fragment): REPD_STAAU - Experimental evidence at protein level: Swiss-Prot protein existence level 1. This protein is probably a specific topoisomerase involved in initiating replication. This protein is specifically required and may be rate-limiting for replication of the plasmid in vivo. From Staphylococcus aureus.
   8918..9712    +  CDS            KanR: aminoglycoside phosphotransferase; aphA-3; confers resistance to kanamycin
  11649..335     -  CDS            TcR (fragment) (across the origin): tetracycline efflux protein; tet; confers resistance to tetracycline
