[The description below was written by a language model from this plasmid's Addgene catalogue record and pLannotate feature annotations shown in this document.]
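Description:
pBS10-riboE-dddAI is a bacterial expression shuttle plasmid built on the pBS10 backbone for regulated production of the DddA immunity protein in Firmicutes. In E. coli it replicates from a medium-copy p15A origin and is selected with chloramphenicol through a cat promoter–CmR cassette. In Gram-positive hosts, selection relies on an aphA-3 kanamycin resistance gene. The annotated repR, copR fragment and RNAIII elements resemble the pIP501-type replication and copy-control module from Streptococcus agalactiae, and a partial staphylococcal repD match is also present. These presumably support maintenance in Firmicutes, although the record does not spell this out. An incP oriT indicates the plasmid can be mobilised by conjugation. Scattered fragments of a tetracycline resistance gene, IS1, an RSF origin and a lox66 site appear to be backbone remnants rather than functional parts. The catalogue lists a total size of about 11.5 kb, slightly smaller than the 11,651 nt sequenced record used for annotation.

The payload is the roughly 370 bp dddAI (dddI) gene from Burkholderia cenocepacia, inserted by Gibson assembly and followed by a T7 terminator. A short SET1-like match between the two is probably incidental. DddAI is the immunity component of a contact-dependent toxin–immunity pair and specifically neutralises the toxic deaminase domain of DddA. The catalogue names pSpac(hy) as the promoter. The "riboE" in the plasmid name suggests an added riboswitch layer of control, but neither element is annotated in the feature table. The associated work uses the double-stranded DNA cytosine deaminase DddA to map protein–DNA interaction sites genome-wide, so this construct most likely supplies tunable immunity to keep deaminase activity in check in Firmicute hosts.
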