Addgene plasmid #186561: pBS10-riboE-dddAI
Purpose: Regulated expression of the DddA immunity determinant (DddAI) in Firmicutes
Depositing lab: Joseph Mougous. Depositing organization: University of Washington. Publication: Genome-wide protein-DNA interaction site mapping in bacteria using a double-stranded DNA-specific cytosine deaminase. Gallagher LA, Velazquez E, Peterson SB, Charity JC, Radey MC, Gebhardt MJ, Hsu F, Shull LM, Cutler KJ, Macareno K, de Moraes MH, Penewit KM, Kim J, Andrade PA, LaFramboise T, Salipante SJ, Reniere ML, de Lorenzo V, Wiggins PA, Dove SL, Mougous JD. Nat Microbiol. 2022 Jun;7(6):844-855. doi: 10.1038/s41564-022-01133-9. Epub 2022 Jun 1. PubMed 35650286.
Backbone
  Vector backbone: pBS10
  Backbone size w/o insert (bp): 11121
  Total vector size (bp): 11544
  Vector type: Bacterial Expression
  Selectable markers: Kanamycin in Firmicutes
Growth in bacteria
  Bacterial resistance: Chloramphenicol, 25 μg/mL
  Growth temperature: 37°C
  Growth strain: DH5alpha
  Growth instructions: Use kanamycin for selection in Firmicutes
  Copy number: Unknown
Gene/Insert
  Gene/Insert name: dddAI (alt name: dddI)
  Species: Burkholderia cenocepacia
  Insert size (bp): 372
  Promoter: pSpac(hy)
  Cloning method: Gibson Cloning
  Sequencing primers: 5′ CGATCCTTGAAGCTGTCCCT; 3′ CATAAGGGAGAGCGTCGACC
Terms and licenses: Academic/Nonprofit Terms; Industry Terms: Not Available to Industry
How to cite: pBS10-riboE-dddAI was a gift from Joseph Mougous (Addgene plasmid # 186561 ; http://n2t.net/addgene:186561 ; RRID:Addgene_186561)
